Addgene plasmid #141935: TFORF2132
Purpose: Lentiviral vector for overexpressing transcription factor ORFs with unique 24-bp barcodes. Barcodes facilitate identification of transcription factors in pooled screens.
Depositing lab: Feng Zhang. Depositing organization: Broad Institute. Publication: A transcription factor atlas of directed differentiation. Joung J, Ma S, Tay T, Geiger-Schuller KR, Kirchgatterer PC, Verdine VK, Guo B, Arias-Garcia MA, Allen WE, Singh A, Kuksenko O, Abudayyeh OO, Gootenberg JS, Fu Z, Macrae RK, Buenrostro JD, Regev A, Zhang F. Cell. 2023 Jan 5;186(1):209-229.e26. doi: 10.1016/j.cell.2022.11.026. PubMed 36608654.
Backbone
  Vector backbone: pLX_TRC317
  Backbone manufacturer: Broad Institute Genetic Perturbation Platform
  Backbone size w/o insert (bp): 8264
  Vector type: Mammalian Expression, Lentiviral
  Selectable markers: Puromycin
Growth in bacteria
  Bacterial resistance: Ampicillin, 100 μg/mL
  Growth temperature: 37°C
  Growth strain: NEB Stable
  Copy number: High Copy
Gene/Insert
  Gene/Insert name: LCOR
  Species: H. sapiens (human)
  Insert size (bp): 1403
  Entrez Gene: LCOR (a.k.a. C10orf12, MLR2)
  Promoter: EF1a
  Cloning method: Unknown
  Sequencing primers: 5′ GGGTGGAGACTGAAGTTAGGCCAG; 3′ CACATAGCGTAAAAGGAGCAACATAG
Terms and licenses: Academic/Nonprofit Terms; Industry Terms: Not Available to Industry
Depositor comments: XM_017016787,NM_001170765,XM_017016788,XM_017016786,NM_032440,ENST00000371103,ENST00000356016,ENST00000371097 . The transcription factor ORF portion of this plasmid was synthesized by Genewiz. Please test multiple small colonies in case of plasmid recombination. To make this collection available in a timely manner, a portion of this collection was not fully sequenced by Addgene. If an Addgene verified full plasmid sequence is not available, please contact us prior to placing an order to request the full sequence.
How to cite: TFORF2132 was a gift from Feng Zhang (Addgene plasmid # 141935 ; http://n2t.net/addgene:141935 ; RRID:Addgene_141935)
