[The description below was written by a language model from this plasmid's Addgene catalogue record and pLannotate feature annotations shown in this document.]
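Description:
TFORF2132 is a lentiviral mammalian expression plasmid built on the pLX_TRC317 backbone, carrying the human LCOR (ligand-dependent corepressor, also known as C10orf12 or MLR2) open reading frame as one member of a barcoded transcription factor ORF collection. It is propagated in E. coli through a high-copy ColE1/pUC-type origin with ampicillin selection from the β-lactamase gene. An f1 origin and remnants of a lac/T3/T7 cloning region are also present in the bacterial portion. The depositor notes that the plasmid can recombine, which is a common concern for LTR-containing vectors.

The viral cassette has a third-generation, self-inactivating layout. An RSV promoter drives a truncated HIV-1 5' LTR, followed by the Ψ packaging signal with a gag fragment, the Rev response element, a cPPT/CTS, and a ΔU3 3' LTR with a downstream SV40 polyadenylation signal. Within the transferred region, an SV40 early promoter/origin segment sits upstream of the puromycin N-acetyltransferase gene, allowing puromycin selection of transduced cells. The strong constitutive EF-1α promoter then drives the LCOR coding sequence, which is annotated at about 1.3 kb within a recorded insert of about 1.4 kb. A WPRE downstream enhances transcript stability and expression.

According to the record, each ORF in the collection is paired with a unique 24-bp barcode. The barcode is not annotated in the feature table, so its exact position is not stated. These barcodes allow individual transcription factors to be identified in pooled overexpression screens, such as those probing directed cell differentiation.
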