Features (pLannotate 1.2.2; 31 found; start..end, strand, type, name):
      5..231     +  promoter       RSV promoter: Rous sarcoma virus enhancer/promoter
    232..412     +  LTR            5' LTR (truncated): truncated 5' long terminal repeat (LTR) from HIV-1
    459..584     +  misc_feature   HIV-1 Ψ: packaging signal of human immunodeficiency virus type 1
    568..931     +  CDS            HIV-1 gag (fragment): gag protein from human immunodeficiency virus 1; gag
   1077..1310    +  misc_feature   RRE: The Rev response element (RRE) of HIV-1 allows for Rev-dependent mRNA export from the nucleus to the cytoplasm.
   1687..1713    +  CDS            Rev (fragment): human immunodeficiency virus 1 (HIV-1) Rev protein; rev; enhances nuclear export of unspliced and incompletely spliced viral mRNAs
   1720..1743    +  promoter       SV40 promoter (fragment): SV40 early promoter
   1744..1815    +  promoter       SV40 promoter (fragment): SV40 enhancer and early promoter
   1839..1974    +  rep_origin     SV40 ori: SV40 origin of replication
   2020..2616    +  CDS            PuroR (fragment): puromycin N-acetyltransferase; pac from Streptomyces; confers resistance to puromycin
   2665..2782    +  misc_feature   cPPT/CTS: central polypurine tract and central termination sequence of HIV-1
   2847..2913    +  CDS            small t antigen (fragment): SV40 (simian virus 40) small t antigen
   2920..4098    +  promoter       EF-1α promoter: strong constitutive promoter for human elongation factor EF-1α
   4115..5413    +  CDS            LCOR (sequence partly withheld): LCOR_HUMAN - Also known as C10orf12 From Homo sapiens (Human).
   5429..5482    +  promoter       U6 promoter (fragment): RNA polymerase III promoter for human U6 snRNA
   5524..6112    +  misc_feature   WPRE: woodchuck hepatitis virus posttranscriptional regulatory element
   6163..6182    +  misc_feature   cPPT/CTS (fragment): central polypurine tract and central termination sequence of HIV-1
   6184..6417    +  LTR            3' LTR (ΔU3): self-inactivating 3' long terminal repeat (LTR) from HIV-1
   6495..6616    +  polyA_signal   SV40 poly(A) signal: SV40 polyadenylation signal
   6656..6791    +  rep_origin     SV40 ori: SV40 origin of replication
   6812..6830    -  promoter       T7 promoter: promoter for bacteriophage T7 RNA polymerase
   6838..6993    +  CDS            lacZα (fragment): LacZα fragment of β-galactosidase; lacZ fragment
   6998..7426    +  rep_origin     f1 ori (sequence partly withheld): f1 bacteriophage origin of replication; arrow indicates direction of (+) strand synthesis
   7479..7583    +  promoter       AmpR promoter: bla
   7584..8444    +  CDS            AmpR: β-lactamase; bla; confers resistance to ampicillin, carbenicillin, and related antibiotics
   8615..9203    +  rep_origin     ori: high-copy-number ColE1/pMB1/pBR322/pUC origin of replication
   9386..9478    +  CDS            lacI (fragment): lac repressor; lacI; The lac repressor binds to the lac operator to inhibit transcription in E. coli. This inhibition can be relieved by adding lactose or isopropyl-β-D-thiogalactopyranoside (IPTG).
   9491..9512    +  protein_bind   CAP binding site: CAP binding activates transcription in the presence of cAMP. E. coli catabolite activator protein
   9527..9557    +  promoter       lac promoter: promoter for the E. coli lac operon
   9565..9581    +  protein_bind   lac operator: The lac repressor binds to the lac operator to inhibit transcription in E. coli. This inhibition can be relieved by adding lactose or isopropyl-β-D-thiogalactopyranoside (IPTG). lac repressor encoded by lacI
   9626..9644    +  promoter       T3 promoter: promoter for bacteriophage T3 RNA polymerase
>Addgene plasmid #141935 | TFORF2132 | addgene full sequence | sequence record 415086 | Addgene NGS Result
TTAATGTAGTCTTATGCAATACTCTTGTAGTCTTGCAACATGGTAACGATGAGTTAGCAACATGCCTTAC
AAGGAGAGAAAAAGCACCGTGCATGCCGATTGGTGGAAGTAAGGTGGTACGATCGTGCCTTATTAGGAAG
GCAACAGACGGGTCTGACATGGATTGGACGAACCACTGAATTGCCGCATTGCAGAGATATTGTATTTAAG
TGCCTAGCTCGATACATAAACGGGTCTCTCTGGTTAGACCAGATCTGAGCCTGGGAGCTCTCTGGCTAAC
TAGGGAACCCACTGCTTAAGCCTCAATAAAGCTTGCCTTGAGTGCTTCAAGTAGTGTGTGCCCGTCTGTT
GTGTGACTCTGGTAACTAGAGATCCCTCAGACCCTTTTAGTCAGTGTGGAAAATCTCTAGCAGTGGCGCC
CGAACAGGGACTTGAAAGCGAAAGGGAAACCAGAGGAGCTCTCTCGACGCAGGACTCGGCTTGCTGAAGC
GCGCACGGCAAGAGGCGAGGGGCGGCGACTGGTGAGTACGCCAAAAATTTTGACTAGCGGAGGCTAGAAG
GAGAGAGATGGGTGCGAGAGCGTCAGTATTAAGCGGGGGAGAATTAGATCGCGATGGGAAAAAATTCGGT
TAAGGCCAGGGGGAAAGAAAAAATATAAATTAAAACATATAGTATGGGCAAGCAGGGAGCTAGAACGATT
CGCAGTTAATCCTGGCCTGTTAGAAACATCAGAAGGCTGTAGACAAATACTGGGACAGCTACAACCATCC
CTTCAGACAGGATCAGAAGAACTTAGATCATTATATAATACAGTAGCAACCCTCTATTGTGTGCATCAAA
GGATAGAGATAAAAGACACCAAGGAAGCTTTAGACAAGATAGAGGAAGAGCAAAACAAAAGTAAGACCAC
CGCACAGCAAGCGGCCGCTGATCTTCAGACCTGGAGGAGGAGATATGAGGGACAATTGGAGAAGTGAATT
ATATAAATATAAAGTAGTAAAAATTGAACCATTAGGAGTAGCACCCACCAAGGCAAAGAGAAGAGTGGTG
CAGAGAGAAAAAAGAGCAGTGGGAATAGGAGCTTTGTTCCTTGGGTTCTTGGGAGCAGCAGGAAGCACTA
TGGGCGCAGCGTCAATGACGCTGACGGTACAGGCCAGACAATTATTGTCTGGTATAGTGCAGCAGCAGAA
CAATTTGCTGAGGGCTATTGAGGCGCAACAGCATCTGTTGCAACTCACAGTCTGGGGCATCAAGCAGCTC
CAGGCAAGAATCCTGGCTGTGGAAAGATACCTAAAGGATCAACAGCTCCTGGGGATTTGGGGTTGCTCTG
GAAAACTCATTTGCACCACTGCTGTGCCTTGGAATGCTAGTTGGAGTAATAAATCTCTGGAACAGATTTG
GAATCACACGACCTGGATGGAGTGGGACAGAGAAATTAACAATTACACAAGCTTAATACACTCCTTAATT
GAAGAATCGCAAAACCAGCAAGAAAAGAATGAACAAGAATTATTGGAATTAGATAAATGGGCAAGTTTGT
GGAATTGGTTTAACATAACAAATTGGCTGTGGTATATAAAATTATTCATAATGATAGTAGGAGGCTTGGT
AGGTTTAAGAATAGTTTTTGCTGTACTTTCTATAGTGAATAGAGTTAGGCAGGGATATTCACCATTATCG
TTTCAGACCCACCTCCCAACCCCGAGGGGACCCATGCATTGCATCTCAATTAGTCAGCAACCAGGTGTGG
AAAGTCCCCAGGCTCCCCAGCAGGCAGAAGTATGCAAAGCATGCGTCTCAATTAGTCAGCAACCATAGTC
CCGCCCCTAACTCCGCCCATCCCGCCCCTAACTCCGCCCAGTTCCGCCCATTCTCCGCCCCATGGCTGAC
TAATTTTTTTTATTTATGCAGAGGCCGAGGCCGCCTCGGCCTCTGAGCTATTCCAGAAGTAGTGAGGAGG
CTTTTTTGGAGGCCTAGGCTTTTGCAAAAAGCTTTCTAGAGGTACCACCGGAGCTTACCATGACCGAGTA
CAAGCCCACGGTGCGCCTCGCCACCCGCGACGACGTCCCCAGGGCCGTACGCACCCTCGCCGCCGCGTTC
GCCGACTACCCCGCCACGCGCCACACCGTCGATCCGGACCGCCACATCGAGCGGGTCACCGAGCTGCAAG
AACTCTTCCTCACGCGCGTCGGGCTCGACATCGGCAAGGTGTGGGTCGCGGACGACGGCGCCGCCGTGGC
GGTCTGGACCACGCCGGAGAGCGTCGAAGCGGGGGCGGTGTTCGCCGAGATCGGCCCGCGCATGGCCGAG
TTGAGCGGTTCCCGGCTGGCCGCGCAGCAACAGATGGAAGGCCTCCTGGCGCCGCACCGGCCCAAGGAGC
CCGCGTGGTTCCTGGCCACCGTCGGCGTCTCGCCCGACCACCAGGGCAAGGGTCTGGGCAGCGCCGTCGT
GCTCCCCGGAGTGGAGGCGGCCGAGCGCGCCGGGGTGCCCGCCTTCCTGGAGACCTCCGCGCCCCGCAAC
CTCCCCTTCTACGAGCGGCTCGGCTTCACCGTCACCGCCGACGTCGAGGTGCCCGAAGGACCGCGCACCT
GGTGCATGACCCGCAAGCCCGGTGCCAGTTAACGAATTCTAGATCTTGAGACAAATGGCAGTATTCATCC
ACAATTTTAAAAGAAAAGGGGGGATTGGGGGGTACAGTGCAGGGGAAAGAATAGTAGACATAATAGCAAC
AGACATACAAACTAAAGAATTACAAAAACAAATTACAAAAATTCAAAATTTTCGGGTTTATTACAGGGAC
AGCAGAGATCCACTTTGGCGCCGGCTCGAGGCCTGCAGGTGCAAAGATGGATAAAGTTTTAAACAGAGAG
GAATCTTTGCAGCTAATGGACCTTCTAGGTCTTGAAAGGAGTGGGAATTGGCTCCGGTGCCCGTCAGTGG
GCAGAGCGCACATCGCCCACAGTCCCCGAGAAGTTGGGGGGAGGGGTCGGCAATTGAACCGGTGCCTAGA
GAAGGTGGCGCGGGGTAAACTGGGAAAGTGATGTCGTGTACTGGCTCCGCCTTTTTCCCGAGGGTGGGGG
AGAACCGTATATAAGTGCAGTAGTCGCCGTGAACGTTCTTTTTCGCAACGGGTTTGCCGCCAGAACACAG
GTAAGTGCCGTGTGTGGTTCCCGCGGGCCTGGCCTCTTTACGGGTTATGGCCCTTGCGTGCCTTGAATTA
CTTCCACCTGGCTGCAGTACGTGATTCTTGATCCCGAGCTTCGGGTTGGAAGTGGGTGGGAGAGTTCGAG
GCCTTGCGCTTAAGGAGCCCCTTCGCCTCGTGCTTGAGTTGAGGCCTGGCCTGGGCGCTGGGGCCGCCGC
GTGCGAATCTGGTGGCACCTTCGCGCCTGTCTCGCTGCTTTCGATAAGTCTCTAGCCATTTAAAATTTTT
GATGACCTGCTGCGACGCTTTTTTTCTGGCAAGATAGTCTTGTAAATGCGGGCCAAGATCTGCACACTGG
TATTTCGGTTTTTGGGGCCGCGGGCGGCGACGGGGCCCGTGCGTCCCAGCGCACATGTTCGGCGAGGCGG
GGCCTGCGAGCGCGGCCACCGAGAATCGGACGGGGGTAGTCTCAAGCTGGCCGGCCTGCTCTGGTGCCTG
GCCTCGCGCCGCCGTGTATCGCCCCGCCCTGGGCGGCAAGGCTGGCCCGGTCGGCACCAGTTGCGTGAGC
GGAAAGATGGCCGCTTCCCGGCCCTGCTGCAGGGAGCTCAAAATGGAGGACGCGGCGCTCGGGAGAGCGG
GCGGGTGAGTCACCCACACAAAGGAAAAGGGCCTTTCCGTCCTCAGCCGTCGCTTCATGTGACTCCACGG
AGTACCGGGCGCCGTCCAGGCACCTCGATTAGTTCTCGAGCTTTTGGAGTACGTCGTCTTTAGGTTGGGG
GGAGGGGTTTTATGCGATGGAGTTTCCCCACACTGAGTGGGTGGAGACTGAAGTTAGGCCAGCTTGGCAC
TTGATGTAATTCTCCTTGGAATTTGCCCTTTTTGAGTTTGGATCTTGGTTCATTCTCAAGCCTCAGACAG
TGGTTCAAAGTTTTTTTCTTCCATTTCAGGTGTCGTGAGGCTAGCACCGCCACCATGCAGCGAATGATCC
AACAATTTGCTGCTGAATATACCTCAAAAAATAGCTCTACTCAGGACCCCAGCCAGCCCAATAGCACAAA
GAACCAAAGCCTGCCGAAAGCATCTCCAGTCACCACCTCTCCCACGGCTGCAACTACTCAGAACCCTGTG
CTCAGCAAACTTCTCATGGCTGACCAAGACTCACCTCTGGACCTTACTGTCAGA
[60 nt withheld, positions 4325-4384]
CCATGTGCTGGCAGCACTTCCCTGAGCCACTCTCCAGGCTGCTCCAGTACTCAAGGGAACGGGCGACCTG
GGAGACCCAGCCAGTACCGCCCAGACGGACTTCGGAGTGGTGATGGGGTACCTCCAAGAAGCTTACAGGA
TGGAACCAGGGAAGGTTTTGGACACTCCACATCACTCAAAGTTCCACTGGCTCGATCCCTGCAGATTAGT
GAAGAACTACTGAGCAGAAACCAATTGTCCACAGCTGCCAGCCTTGGGCCATCTGGATTACAGAATCATG
GACAACACTTAATATTATCCAGGGAAGCCTCTTGGGCAAAACCACATTACGAGTTCAACCTCAGCCGTAT
GAAGTTCAGGGGAAATGGTGCACTCAGCAACATCAGTGACCTTCCTTTTCTTGCAGAAAACTCTGCCTTT
CCAAAAATGGCACTTCAAGCAAAACAAGATGGAAAAAAGGATGTGAGCCATTCATCTCCTGTAGATTTAA
AGATACCACAAGTTCGAGGAATGGATCTTTCTTGGGAGTCTCGCACTGGTGATCAGTACAGCTATAGCTC
TTTGGTAATGGGTTCACAAACGGAGAGCGCGCTTAGTAAAAAATTAAGGGCTATTCTTCCAAAACAAAGT
AGAAAAAGCATGTTAGATGCTGGACCCGATTCTTGGGGCTCAGATGCTGAGCAGTCTACCTCTGGACAGC
CATATCCCACATCGGATCAAGAAGGAGACCCTGGCTCCAAGCAGCCTCGGAAGAAAAGAGGGCGTTACAG
ACAGTACAACAGTGAGATACTGGAGGAAGCAATCTCAGTGGTTATGAGTGGAAAAATGAGTGTTTCCAAA
GCTCAGAGTATTTATGGGATTCCCCACAGTACACTGGAGTACAAAGTAAAGGAGAGGCTGGGCACTTTGA
AAAACCCTCCAAAGAAAAAGATGAAATTAATGAGGTCGGAGGGGCCAGATGTTTCTGTAAAGATTGAATT
AGATCCCCAGGGAGAGGCAGCACAAAGTGCAAATGAATCAAAAAACGAGTAGTAATGAACTAGTCCGTAA
CTTGAAAGTATTTCGATTTCTTGGCTTTATATATCTTGTGGAAAGGACGAGAGTGCACCGCACTATTACC
ATGCACGCGTTAAGTCGACAATCAACCTCTGGATTACAAAATTTGTGAAAGATTGACTGGTATTCTTAAC
TATGTTGCTCCTTTTACGCTATGTGGATACGCTGCTTTAATGCCTTTGTATCATGCTATTGCTTCCCGTA
TGGCTTTCATTTTCTCCTCCTTGTATAAATCCTGGTTGCTGTCTCTTTATGAGGAGTTGTGGCCCGTTGT
CAGGCAACGTGGCGTGGTGTGCACTGTGTTTGCTGACGCAACCCCCACTGGTTGGGGCATTGCCACCACC
TGTCAGCTCCTTTCCGGGACTTTCGCTTTCCCCCTCCCTATTGCCACGGCGGAACTCATCGCCGCCTGCC
TTGCCCGCTGCTGGACAGGGGCTCGGCTGTTGGGCACTGACAATTCCGTGGTGTTGTCGGGGAAATCATC
GTCCTTTCCTTGGCTGCTCGCCTGTGTTGCCACCTGGATTCTGCGCGGGACGTCCTTCTGCTACGTCCCT
TCGGCCCTCAATCCAGCGGACCTTCCTTCCCGCGGCCTGCTGCCGGCTCTGCGGCCTCTTCCGCGTCTTC
GCCTTCGCCCTCAGACGAGTCGGATCTCCCTTTGGGCCGCCTCCCCGCGTCGACTTTAAGACCAATGACT
TACAAGGCAGCTGTAGATCTTAGCCACTTTTTAAAAGAAAAGGGGGGACTGGAAGGGCTAATTCACTCCC
AACGAAGACAAGATCTGCTTTTTGCTTGTACTGGGTCTCTCTGGTTAGACCAGATCTGAGCCTGGGAGCT
CTCTGGCTAACTAGGGAACCCACTGCTTAAGCCTCAATAAAGCTTGCCTTGAGTGCTTCAAGTAGTGTGT
GCCCGTCTGTTGTGTGACTCTGGTAACTAGAGATCCCTCAGACCCTTTTAGTCAGTGTGGAAAATCTCTA
GCAGTACGTATAGTAGTTCATGTCATCTTATTATTCAGTATTTATAACTTGCAAAGAAATGAATATCAGA
GAGTGAGAGGAACTTGTTTATTGCAGCTTATAATGGTTACAAATAAAGCAATAGCATCACAAATTTCACA
AATAAAGCATTTTTTTCACTGCATTCTAGTTGTGGTTTGTCCAAACTCATCAATGTATCTTATCATGTCT
GGCTCTAGCTATCCCGCCCCTAACTCCGCCCATCCCGCCCCTAACTCCGCCCAGTTCCGCCCATTCTCCG
CCCCATGGCTGACTAATTTTTTTTATTTATGCAGAGGCCGAGGCCGCCTCGGCCTCTGAGCTATTCCAGA
AGTAGTGAGGAGGCTTTTTTGGAGGCCTAGGGACGTACCCAATTCGCCCTATAGTGAGTCGTATTACGCG
CGCTCACTGGCCGTCGTTTTACAACGTCGTGACTGGGAAAACCCTGGCGTTACCCAACTTAATCGCCTTG
CAGCACATCCCCCTTTCGCCAGCTGGCGTAATAGCGAAGAGGCCCGCACCGATCGCCCTTCCCAACAGTT
GCGCAGCCTGAATGGCGAATGGG
[124 nt withheld, positions 6998-7121]
C
[91 nt withheld, positions 7123-7213]
A
[49 nt withheld, positions 7215-7263]
CCTTTGACGTTGGAGTCCACGTTCTTT
[37 nt withheld, positions 7291-7327]
ACCCTATCTCGGTCTATTCTTTTGATTTATAAGGGATTTTGCCGATTTCGGCCTATTGGTTAAAAAATGA
GCTGATTTAACAAAAATTTAACGCGAATTTTAACAAAATATTAACGCTTACAATTTAGGTGGCACTTTTC
GGGGAAATGTGCGCGGAACCCCTATTTGTTTATTTTTCTAAATACATTCAAATATGTATCCGCTCATGAG
ACAATAACCCTGATAAATGCTTCAATAATATTGAAAAAGGAAGAGTATGAGTATTCAACATTTCCGTGTC
GCCCTTATTCCCTTTTTTGCGGCATTTTGCCTTCCTGTTTTTGCTCACCCAGAAACGCTGGTGAAAGTAA
AAGATGCTGAAGATCAGTTGGGTGCACGAGTGGGTTACATCGAACTGGATCTCAACAGCGGTAAGATCCT
TGAGAGTTTTCGCCCCGAAGAACGTTTTCCAATGATGAGCACTTTTAAAGTTCTGCTATGTGGCGCGGTA
TTATCCCGTATTGACGCCGGGCAAGAGCAACTCGGTCGCCGCATACACTATTCTCAGAATGACTTGGTTG
AGTACTCACCAGTCACAGAAAAGCATCTTACGGATGGCATGACAGTAAGAGAATTATGCAGTGCTGCCAT
AACCATGAGTGATAACACTGCGGCCAACTTACTTCTGACAACGATCGGAGGACCGAAGGAGCTAACCGCT
TTTTTGCACAACATGGGGGATCATGTAACTCGCCTTGATCGTTGGGAACCGGAGCTGAATGAAGCCATAC
CAAACGACGAGCGTGACACCACGATGCCTGTAGCAATGGCAACAACGTTGCGCAAACTATTAACTGGCGA
ACTACTTACTCTAGCTTCCCGGCAACAATTAATAGACTGGATGGAGGCGGATAAAGTTGCAGGACCACTT
CTGCGCTCGGCCCTTCCGGCTGGCTGGTTTATTGCTGATAAATCTGGAGCCGGTGAGCGTGGGTCTCGCG
GTATCATTGCAGCACTGGGGCCAGATGGTAAGCCCTCCCGTATCGTAGTTATCTACACGACGGGGAGTCA
GGCAACTATGGATGAACGAAATAGACAGATCGCTGAGATAGGTGCCTCACTGATTAAGCATTGGTAACTG
TCAGACCAAGTTTACTCATATATACTTTAGATTGATTTAAAACTTCATTTTTAATTTAAAAGGATCTAGG
TGAAGATCCTTTTTGATAATCTCATGACCAAAATCCCTTAACGTGAGTTTTCGTTCCACTGAGCGTCAGA
CCCCGTAGAAAAGATCAAAGGATCTTCTTGAGATCCTTTTTTTCTGCGCGTAATCTGCTGCTTGCAAACA
AAAAAACCACCGCTACCAGCGGTGGTTTGTTTGCCGGATCAAGAGCTACCAACTCTTTTTCCGAAGGTAA
CTGGCTTCAGCAGAGCGCAGATACCAAATACTGTTCTTCTAGTGTAGCCGTAGTTAGGCCACCACTTCAA
GAACTCTGTAGCACCGCCTACATACCTCGCTCTGCTAATCCTGTTACCAGTGGCTGCTGCCAGTGGCGAT
AAGTCGTGTCTTACCGGGTTGGACTCAAGACGATAGTTACCGGATAAGGCGCAGCGGTCGGGCTGAACGG
GGGGTTCGTGCACACAGCCCAGCTTGGAGCGAACGACCTACACCGAACTGAGATACCTACAGCGTGAGCT
ATGAGAAAGCGCCACGCTTCCCGAAGGGAGAAAGGCGGACAGGTATCCGGTAAGCGGCAGGGTCGGAACA
GGAGAGCGCACGAGGGAGCTTCCAGGGGGAAACGCCTGGTATCTTTATAGTCCTGTCGGGTTTCGCCACC
TCTGACTTGAGCGTCGATTTTTGTGATGCTCGTCAGGGGGGCGGAGCCTATGGAAAAACGCCAGCAACGC
GGCCTTTTTACGGTTCCTGGCCTTTTGCTGGCCTTTTGCTCACATGTTCTTTCCTGCGTTATCCCCTGAT
TCTGTGGATAACCGTATTACCGCCTTTGAGTGAGCTGATACCGCTCGCCGCAGCCGAACGACCGAGCGCA
GCGAGTCAGTGAGCGAGGAAGCGGAAGAGCGCCCAATACGCAAACCGCCTCTCCCCGCGCGTTGGCCGAT
TCATTAATGCAGCTGGCACGACAGGTTTCCCGACTGGAAAGCGGGCAGTGAGCGCAACGCAATTAATGTG
AGTTAGCTCACTCATTAGGCACCCCAGGCTTTACACTTTATGCTTCCGGCTCGTATGTTGTGTGGAATTG
TGAGCGGATAACAATTTCACACAGGAAACAGCTATGACCATGATTACGCCAAGCGCGCAATTAACCCTCA
CTAAAGGGAACAAAAGCTGGAGCTGCAAGC
