>Addgene plasmid #141935 | TFORF2132 | depositor partial sequence | sequence record 277942 | Insert
ACCGCCACCATGCAGCGAATGATCCAACAATTTGCTGCTGAATATACCTCAAAAAATAGCTCTACTCAGG
ACCCCAGCCAGCCCAATAGCACAAAGAACCAAAGCCTGCCGAAAGCATCTCCAGTCACCACCTCTCCCAC
GGCTGCAACTACTCAGAACCCTGTGCTCAGCAAACTTCTCATGGCTGACCAAGACTCACCTCTGGACCTT
ACTGTCAGA
[60 nt withheld, positions 220-279]
CCATGTGCTGGCAGCACTTCCCTGAGCCACTCTCCAGGCTGCTCCAGTACTCAAGGGAACGGGCGACCTG
GGAGACCCAGCCAGTACCGCCCAGACGGACTTCGGAGTGGTGATGGGGTACCTCCAAGAAGCTTACAGGA
TGGAACCAGGGAAGGTTTTGGACACTCCACATCACTCAAAGTTCCACTGGCTCGATCCCTGCAGATTAGT
GAAGAACTACTGAGCAGAAACCAATTGTCCACAGCTGCCAGCCTTGGGCCATCTGGATTACAGAATCATG
GACAACACTTAATATTATCCAGGGAAGCCTCTTGGGCAAAACCACATTACGAGTTCAACCTCAGCCGTAT
GAAGTTCAGGGGAAATGGTGCACTCAGCAACATCAGTGACCTTCCTTTTCTTGCAGAAAACTCTGCCTTT
CCAAAAATGGCACTTCAAGCAAAACAAGATGGAAAAAAGGATGTGAGCCATTCATCTCCTGTAGATTTAA
AGATACCACAAGTTCGAGGAATGGATCTTTCTTGGGAGTCTCGCACTGGTGATCAGTACAGCTATAGCTC
TTTGGTAATGGGTTCACAAACGGAGAGCGCGCTTAGTAAAAAATTAAGGGCTATTCTTCCAAAACAAAGT
AGAAAAAGCATGTTAGATGCTGGACCCGATTCTTGGGGCTCAGATGCTGAGCAGTCTACCTCTGGACAGC
CATATCCCACATCGGATCAAGAAGGAGACCCTGGCTCCAAGCAGCCTCGGAAGAAAAGAGGGCGTTACAG
ACAGTACAACAGTGAGATACTGGAGGAAGCAATCTCAGTGGTTATGAGTGGAAAAATGAGTGTTTCCAAA
GCTCAGAGTATTTATGGGATTCCCCACAGTACACTGGAGTACAAAGTAAAGGAGAGGCTGGGCACTTTGA
AAAACCCTCCAAAGAAAAAGATGAAATTAATGAGGTCGGAGGGGCCAGATGTTTCTGTAAAGATTGAATT
AGATCCCCAGGGAGAGGCAGCACAAAGTGCAAATGAATCAAAAAACGAGTAGTAATGAACTAGTCCGTAA
CTTGAAAGTATTTCGATTTCTTGGCTTTATATATCTTGTGGAAAGGACGAGAGTGCACCGCACTATTACC
ATGC
