>Addgene plasmid #141935 | TFORF2132 | depositor partial sequence | sequence record 277943 | Barcode
GAGTGCACCGCACTATTACCATGC
